Addgene plasmid #221022: MSCV-KRAS-G12D-IRES-mCherry
Purpose: Fluorescent reporter for expressing the KRAS G12D mutant CDS
Depositing lab: Mohamed Fareh. Depositing organization: Peter MacCallum Cancer Institute. Publication: Principles of CRISPR-Cas13 mismatch intolerance enable selective silencing of point-mutated oncogenic RNA with single-base precision. Shembrey C, Yang R, Casan J, Hu W, Chen H, Singh GJ, Sadras T, Prasad K, Shortt J, Johnstone RW, Trapani JA, Ekert PG, Fareh M. Sci Adv. 2024 Dec 20;10(51):eadl0731. doi: 10.1126/sciadv.adl0731. Epub 2024 Dec 18. PubMed 39693429.
Backbone
  Vector backbone: MSCV-IRES-mCherry
  Vector type: Mammalian Expression, Retroviral
Growth in bacteria
  Bacterial resistance: Ampicillin, 100 μg/mL
  Growth temperature: 37°C
  Growth strain: NEB Stable
  Copy number: Unknown
Gene/Insert
  Gene/Insert name: KRAS G12D
  Species: H. sapiens (human)
  Entrez Gene: KRAS (a.k.a. 'C-K-RAS, C-K-RAS, CFC2, K-RAS2A, K-RAS2B, K-RAS4A, K-RAS4B, K-Ras, K-Ras 2, KI-RAS, KRAS1, KRAS2, NS, NS3, OES, RALD, RASK2, c-Ki-ras, c-Ki-ras2)
Terms and licenses: Academic/Nonprofit Terms; Industry Terms: Not Available to Industry
Depositor comments: Please visit https://doi.org/10.1101/2023.09.26.557083 for bioRxiv preprint.
How to cite: MSCV-KRAS-G12D-IRES-mCherry was a gift from Mohamed Fareh (Addgene plasmid # 221022 ; http://n2t.net/addgene:221022 ; RRID:Addgene_221022)
