[The description below was written by a language model from this plasmid's Addgene catalogue record and pLannotate feature annotations shown in this document.]
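Description:
MSCV-KRAS-G12D-IRES-mCherry is a 7.1 kb gammaretroviral transfer plasmid built on the MSCV-IRES-mCherry backbone for expressing the human KRAS G12D oncogenic point mutant in mammalian cells. It is propagated in E. coli through a high-copy ColE1/pUC-type origin and selected with ampicillin via the β-lactamase gene. The annotated tetracycline resistance, lacI, lacZα, rop, bom and env fragments, along with the lac promoter and operator, are non-functional or incidental remnants of earlier cloning vectors rather than working parts of the design.

The retroviral cassette is flanked by 5' and 3' long terminal repeats from murine embryonic stem cell virus. The 5' LTR acts as the promoter for the genomic transcript, and no separate internal promoter is annotated. Downstream lie the MESV Ψ packaging signal and a truncated, start-codon-less gag segment, which together support encapsidation of the RNA when gag, pol and env are supplied in trans by packaging cells. The K-Ras coding sequence follows, and the feature table shows a 3xHA epitope tag just after it, apparently fused at the C-terminus, although the catalogue fields do not mention a tag. An EMCV IRES then allows cap-independent translation of mCherry from the same bicistronic mRNA, so red fluorescence marks cells expressing the KRAS transcript.

The stated purpose is a fluorescent reporter for expression of the KRAS G12D coding sequence. The associated publication concerns selective CRISPR-Cas13 silencing of point-mutated oncogenic RNAs with single-base precision, which suggests the construct serves as a mutant target transcript in such assays.
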