Features (pLannotate 1.2.2; 21 found; start..end, strand, type, name):
     53..254     -  CDS            TcR (fragment): tetracycline efflux protein; tet; confers resistance to tetracycline
    255..353     +  CDS            env (fragment): murine leukemia virus gPr80 envelope polyprotein precursor; env; proteolytically cleaved into gp70SU and p15TM subunits
    395..911     +  LTR            5' LTR: 5' long terminal repeat from murine embryonic stem cell virus
    975..1316    +  misc_feature   MESV Ψ: packaging signal of murine embryonic stem cell virus
   1383..1799    +  CDS            gag (truncated): truncated Moloney murine leukemia virus (MMLV) gag gene lacking the start codon
   1821..2384    +  CDS            K-Ras: human small GTPase proto-oncoprotein
   2394..2474    +  CDS            3xHA: three tandem HA epitope tags
   2498..3058    +  misc_feature   IRES: internal ribosome entry site (IRES) of the encephalomyocarditis virus (EMCV)
   3061..3770    +  CDS            mCherry (fragment): monomeric derivative of DsRed fluorescent protein (Shaner et al., 2004) mammalian codon-optimized
   3783..3813    +  misc_feature   MCS (fragment): pUC18/19 multiple cloning site
   3933..4447    +  LTR            3' LTR: 3' long terminal repeat from murine embryonic stem cell virus
   4609..4625    -  protein_bind   lac operator: The lac repressor binds to the lac operator to inhibit transcription in E. coli. This inhibition can be relieved by adding lactose or isopropyl-β-D-thiogalactopyranoside (IPTG). lac repressor encoded by lacI
   4633..4663    -  promoter       lac promoter: promoter for the E. coli lac operon
   4678..4699    -  protein_bind   CAP binding site: CAP binding activates transcription in the presence of cAMP. E. coli catabolite activator protein
   4712..4804    -  CDS            lacI (fragment): lac repressor; lacI; The lac repressor binds to the lac operator to inhibit transcription in E. coli. This inhibition can be relieved by adding lactose or isopropyl-β-D-thiogalactopyranoside (IPTG).
   4987..5575    -  rep_origin     ori: high-copy-number ColE1/pMB1/pBR322/pUC origin of replication
   5746..6606    -  CDS            AmpR: β-lactamase; bla; confers resistance to ampicillin, carbenicillin, and related antibiotics
   6607..6711    -  promoter       AmpR promoter: bla
   6806..6841    +  CDS            rop (fragment): Rop protein, which maintains plasmids at low copy number; rop
   6943..7042    +  misc_feature   bom (fragment): basis of mobility region from pBR322
   7048..53      -  CDS            lacZα (fragment) (across the origin): LacZα fragment of β-galactosidase; lacZ fragment
>Addgene plasmid #221022 | MSCV-KRAS-G12D-IRES-mCherry | addgene full sequence | sequence record 436923 | Addgene NGS Result
TTAAGTTGGGTAACGCCAGGGTTTTCCCAGTCACGACGTTGTAAAACGACGGCGCAAGGAATGGTGCATG
CAAGGAGATGGCGCCCAACAGTCCCCCGGCCACGGGGCCTGCCACCATACCCACGCCGAAACAAGCGCTC
ATGAGCCCGAAGTGGCGAGCCCGATCTTCCCCATCGGTGATGTCGGCGATATAGGCGCCAGCAACCGCAC
CTGTGGCGCCGGTGATGCCGGCCACGATGCGTCCGGCGTAGAGGCGATTAGTCCAATTTGTTAAAGACAG
GATATCAGTGGTCCAGGCTCTAGTTTTGACTCAACAATATCACCAGCTGAAGCCTATAGAGTACGAGCCA
TAGATAAAATAAAAGATTTTATTTAGTCTCCAGAAAAAGGGGGGAATGAAAGACCCCACCTGTAGGTTTG
GCAAGCTAGCTTAAGTAACGCCATTTTGCAAGGCATGGAAAATACATAACTGAGAATAGAGAAGTTCAGA
TCAAGGTTAGGAACAGAGAGACAGCAGAATATGGGCCAAACAGGATATCTGTGGTAAGCAGTTCCTGCCC
CGGCTCAGGGCCAAGAACAGATGGTCCCCAGATGCGGTCCCGCCCTCAGCAGTTTCTAGAGAACCATCAG
ATGTTTCCAGGGTGCCCCAAGGACCTGAAATGACCCTGTGCCTTATTTGAACTAACCAATCAGTTCGCTT
CTCGCTTCTGTTCGCGCGCTTCTGCTCCCCGAGCTCAATAAAAGAGCCCACAACCCCTCACTCGGCGCGC
CAGTCCTCCGATAGACTGCGTCGCCCGGGTACCCGTATTCCCAATAAAGCCTCTTGCTGTTTGCATCCGA
ATCGTGGACTCGCTGATCCTTGGGAGGGTCTCCTCAGATTGATTGACTGCCCACCTCGGGGGTCTTTCAT
TTGGAGGTTCCACCGAGATTTGGAGACCCCTGCCCAGGGACCACCGACCCCCCCGCCGGGAGGTAAGCTG
GCCAGCGGTCGTTTCGTGTCTGTCTCTGTCTTTGTGCGTGTTTGTGCCGGCATCTAATGTTTGCGCCTGC
GTCTGTACTAGTTAGCTAACTAGCTCTGTATCTGGCGGACCCGTGGTGGAACTGACGAGTTCTGAACACC
CGGCCGCAACCCTGGGAGACGTCCCAGGGACTTTGGGGGCCGTTTTTGTGGCCCGACCTGAGGAAGGGAG
TCGATGTGGAATCCGACCCCGTCAGGATATGTGGTTCTGGTAGGAGACGAGAACCTAAAACAGTTCCCGC
CTCCGTCTGAATTTTTGCTTTCGGTTTGGAACCGAAGCCGCGCGTCTTGTCTGCTGCAGCGCTGCAGCAT
CGTTCTGTGTTGTCTCTGTCTGACTGTGTTTCTGTATTTGTCTGAAAATTAGGGCCAGACTGTTACCACT
CCCTTAAGTTTGACCTTAGGTCACTGGAAAGATGTCGAGCGGATCGCTCACAACCAGTCGGTAGATGTCA
AGAAGAGACGTTGGGTTACCTTCTGCTCTGCAGAATGGCCAACCTTTAACGTCGGATGGCCGCGAGACGG
CACCTTTAACCGAGACCTCATCACCCAGGTTAAGATCAAGGTCTTTTCACCTGGCCCGCATGGACACCCA
GACCAGGTCCCCTACATCGTGACCTGGGAAGCCTTGGCTTTTGACCCCCCTCCCTGGGTCAAGCCCTTTG
TACACCCTAAGCCTCCGCCTCCTCTTCCTCCATCCGCCCCGTCTCTCCCCCTTGAACCTCCTCGTTCGAC
CCCGCCTCGATCCTCCCTTTATCCAGCCCTCACTCCTTCTCTAGGCGCCGGAATTCGTTTAAACGGATCC
ATGACTGAATATAAACTTGTGGTAGTTGGAGCTGATGGCGTAGGCAAGAGTGCCTTGACGATACAGCTAA
TTCAGAATCATTTTGTGGACGAATATGATCCAACAATAGAGGATTCCTACAGGAAGCAAGTAGTAATTGA
TGGAGAAACCTGTCTCTTGGATATTCTCGACACAGCAGGTCAAGAGGAGTACAGTGCAATGAGGGACCAG
TACATGAGGACTGGGGAGGGCTTTCTTTGTGTATTTGCCATAAATAATACTAAATCATTTGAAGATATTC
ACCATTATAGAGAACAAATTAAAAGAGTTAAGGACTCTGAAGATGTACCTATGGTCCTAGTAGGAAATAA
ATGTGATTTGCCTTCTAGAACAGTAGACACAAAACAGGCTCAGGACTTAGCAAGAAGTTATGGAATTCCT
TTTATTGAAACATCAGCAAAGACAAGACAGGGTGTTGATGATGCCTTCTATACATTAGTTCGAGAAATTC
GAAAACATAAAGAAAAGATGAGCAAAGATGGTAAAAAGAAGAAAAAGAAGTCAAAGACAAAGTGTGTAAT
TATGGGTAGTTCCTACCCATACGATGTTCCAGATTACGCTTATCCCTACGACGTGCCTGATTATGCATAC
CCATATGATGTCCCCGACTATGCCTAACTCGAGCGGGATCAATTCCGCCCCCCCCCTAACGTTACTGGCC
GAAGCCGCTTGGAATAAGGCCGGTGTGCGTTTGTCTATATGTTATTTTCCACCATATTGCCGTCTTTTGG
CAATGTGAGGGCCCGGAAACCTGGCCCTGTCTTCTTGACGAGCATTCCTAGGGGCCTTTCCCCTCTCGCC
AAAGGAATGCAAGGTCTGTTGAATGTCGTGAAGGAAGCAGTTCCTCTGGAAGCTTCTTGAAGACAAACAA
CGTCTGTAGCGACCCTTTGCAGGCAGCGGAACCCCCCACCTGGCGACAGGTGCCTCTGCGGCCAAAAGCC
ACGTGTATAAGATACACCTGCAAAGGCGGCACAACCCCAGTGCCACGTTGTGAGTTGGATAGTTGTGGAA
AGAGTCAAATGGCTCTCCTCAAGCGTATTCAACAAGGGGCTGAAGGATGCCCAGAAGGTACCCCATTGTA
TGGGATCTGATCTGGGGCCTCGGTGCACATGCTTTACATGTGTTTAGTCGAGGTTAAAAAAACGTCTAGG
CCCCCCGAACCACGGGGACGTGGTTTTCCTTTGAAAAACACGATAATACCATGGTGAGCATGGACGAGGA
GGATAACATGGCCATCATCAAGGAGTTCATGCGCTTCAAGGTGCACATGGAGGGCTCCGTGAACGGCCAC
GAGTTCGAGATCGAGGGCGAGGGCGAGGGCCGCCCCTACGAGGGCACCCAGACCGCCAAGCTGAAGGTGA
CCAAGGGTGGCCCCCTGCCCTTCGCCTGGGACATCCTGTCCCCTCAGTTCATGTACGGCTCCAAGGCCTA
CGTGAAGCACCCCGCCGACATCCCCGACTACTTGAAGCTGTCCTTCCCCGAGGGCTTCAAGTGGGAGCGC
GTGATGAACTTCGAGGACGGCGGCGTGGTGACCGTGACCCAGGACTCCTCCCTGCAGGACGGCGAGTTCA
TCTACAAGGTGAAGCTGCGCGGCACCAACTTCCCCTCCGACGGCCCCGTAATGCAGAAGAAGACCATGGG
CTGGGAGGCCTCCTCCGAGCGGATGTACCCCGAGGACGGCGCCCTGAAGGGCGAGATCAAGCAGAGGCTG
AAGCTGAAGGACGGCGGCCACTACGACGCTGAGGTCAAGACCACCTACAAGGCCAAGAAGCCCGTGCAGC
TGCCCGGCGCCTACAACGTCAACATCAAGTTGGACATCACCTCCCACAACGAGGACTACACCATCGTGGA
ACAGTACGAACGCGCCGAGGGCCGCCACTCCACCGGCGGCATGGACGAGCTGTACAAGTAAAGCGGCCGC
GACTCTAGAGTCGACCTGCAGGCATGCAAGCTTCAGGTAGCCGGCTAACGTTAACAACCGGTACCTCTAG
AACTATAGCTAGCATGCGCAAATTTAAAGCGCTGATATCGATAAAATAAAAGATTTTATTTAGTCTCCAG
AAAAAGGGGGGAATGAAAGACCCCACCTGTAGGTTTGGCAAGCTAGCTTAAGTAACGCCATTTTGCAAGG
CATGGAAAATACATAACTGAGAATAGAGAAGTTCAGATCAAGGTTAGGAACAGAGAGACAGCAGAATATG
GGCCAAACAGGATATCTGTGGTAAGCAGTTCCTGCCCCGGCTCAGGGCCAAGAACAGATGGTCCCCAGAT
GCGGTCCCGCCCTCAGCAGTTTCTAGAGAACCATCAGATGTTTCCAGGGTGCCCCAAGGACCTGAAATGA
CCCTGTGCCTTATTTGAACTAACCAATCAGTTCGCTTCTCGCTTCTGTTCGCGCGCTTCTGCTCCCCGAG
CTCAATAAAAGAGCCCACAACCCCTCACTCGGCGCGCCAGTCCTCCGATAGACTGCGTCGCCCGGGTACC
CGTGTATCCAATAAACCCTCTTGCAGTTGCATCCGACTTGTGGTCTCGCTGTTCCTTGGGAGGGTCTCCT
CTGAGTGATTGACTACCCGTCAGCGGGGGTCTTTCATGGGTAACAGTTTCTTGAAGTTGGAGAACAACAT
TCTGAGGGTAGGAGTCGAATATTAAGTAATCCTGACTCAATTAGCCACTGTTTTGAATCCACATACTCCA
ATACTCCTGAAATAGTTCATTATGGACAGCGCAGAAAGAGCTGGGGAGAATTGTGAAATTGTTATCCGCT
CACAATTCCACACAACATACGAGCCGGAAGCATAAAGTGTAAAGCCTGGGGTGCCTAATGAGTGAGCTAA
CTCACATTAATTGCGTTGCGCTCACTGCCCGCTTTCCAGTCGGGAAACCTGTCGTGCCAGCTGCATTAAT
GAATCGGCCAACGCGCGGGGAGAGGCGGTTTGCGTATTGGGCGCTCTTCCGCTTCCTCGCTCACTGACTC
GCTGCGCTCGGTCGTTCGGCTGCGGCGAGCGGTATCAGCTCACTCAAAGGCGGTAATACGGTTATCCACA
GAATCAGGGGATAACGCAGGAAAGAACATGTGAGCAAAAGGCCAGCAAAAGGCCAGGAACCGTAAAAAGG
CCGCGTTGCTGGCGTTTTTCCATAGGCTCCGCCCCCCTGACGAGCATCACAAAAATCGACGCTCAAGTCA
GAGGTGGCGAAACCCGACAGGACTATAAAGATACCAGGCGTTTCCCCCTGGAAGCTCCCTCGTGCGCTCT
CCTGTTCCGACCCTGCCGCTTACCGGATACCTGTCCGCCTTTCTCCCTTCGGGAAGCGTGGCGCTTTCTC
ATAGCTCACGCTGTAGGTATCTCAGTTCGGTGTAGGTCGTTCGCTCCAAGCTGGGCTGTGTGCACGAACC
CCCCGTTCAGCCCGACCGCTGCGCCTTATCCGGTAACTATCGTCTTGAGTCCAACCCGGTAAGACACGAC
TTATCGCCACTGGCAGCAGCCACTGGTAACAGGATTAGCAGAGCGAGGTATGTAGGCGGTGCTACAGAGT
TCTTGAAGTGGTGGCCTAACTACGGCTACACTAGAAGAACAGTATTTGGTATCTGCGCTCTGCTGAAGCC
AGTTACCTTCGGAAAAAGAGTTGGTAGCTCTTGATCCGGCAAACAAACCACCGCTGGTAGCGGTGGTTTT
TTTGTTTGCAAGCAGCAGATTACGCGCAGAAAAAAAGGATCTCAAGAAGATCCTTTGATCTTTTCTACGG
GGTCTGACGCTCAGTGGAACGAAAACTCACGTTAAGGGATTTTGGTCATGAGATTATCAAAAAGGATCTT
CACCTAGATCCTTTTAAATTAAAAATGAAGTTTTAAATCAATCTAAAGTATATATGAGTAAACTTGGTCT
GACAGTTACCAATGCTTAATCAGTGAGGCACCTATCTCAGCGATCTGTCTATTTCGTTCATCCATAGTTG
CCTGACTCCCCGTCGTGTAGATAACTACGATACGGGAGGGCTTACCATCTGGCCCCAGTGCTGCAATGAT
ACCGCGAGACCCACGCTCACCGGCTCCAGATTTATCAGCAATAAACCAGCCAGCCGGAAGGGCCGAGCGC
AGAAGTGGTCCTGCAACTTTATCCGCCTCCATCCAGTCTATTAATTGTTGCCGGGAAGCTAGAGTAAGTA
GTTCGCCAGTTAATAGTTTGCGCAACGTTGTTGCCATTGCTACAGGCATCGTGGTGTCACGCTCGTCGTT
TGGTATGGCTTCATTCAGCTCCGGTTCCCAACGATCAAGGCGAGTTACATGATCCCCCATGTTGTGCAAA
AAAGCGGTTAGCTCCTTCGGTCCTCCGATCGTTGTCAGAAGTAAGTTGGCCGCAGTGTTATCACTCATGG
TTATGGCAGCACTGCATAATTCTCTTACTGTCATGCCATCCGTAAGATGCTTTTCTGTGACTGGTGAGTA
CTCAACCAAGTCATTCTGAGAATAGTGTATGCGGCGACCGAGTTGCTCTTGCCCGGCGTCAATACGGGAT
AATACCGCGCCACATAGCAGAACTTTAAAAGTGCTCATCATTGGAAAACGTTCTTCGGGGCGAAAACTCT
CAAGGATCTTACCGCTGTTGAGATCCAGTTCGATGTAACCCACTCGTGCACCCAACTGATCTTCAGCATC
TTTTACTTTCACCAGCGTTTCTGGGTGAGCAAAAACAGGAAGGCAAAATGCCGCAAAAAAGGGAATAAGG
GCGACACGGAAATGTTGAATACTCATACTCTTCCTTTTTCAATATTATTGAAGCATTTATCAGGGTTATT
GTCTCATGAGCGGATACATATTTGAATGTATTTAGAAAAATAAACAAATAGGGGTTCCGCGCACATTTCC
CCGAAAAGTGCCACCTGACGTCTAAGAAACCATTATTATCATGACATTAACCTATAAAAATAGGCGTATC
ACGAGGCCCTTTCGTCTCGCGCGTTTCGGTGATGACGGTGAAAACCTCTGACACATGCAGCTCCCGGAGA
CGGTCACAGCTTGTCTGTAAGCGGATGCCGGGAGCAGACAAGCCCGTCAGGGCGCGTCAGCGGGTGTTGG
CGGGTGTCGGGGCTGGCTTAACTATGCGGCATCAGAGCAGATTGTACTGAGAGTGCACCATATGCGGTGT
GAAATACCGCACAGATGCGTAAGGAGAAAATACCGCATCAGGCGCCATTCGCCATTCAGGCTGCGCAACT
GTTGGGAAGGGCGATCGGTGCGGGCCTCTTCGCTATTACGCCAGCTGGCGAAAGGGGGATGTGCTGCAAG
GCGA
